Addgene plasmid #131640: GABPA_pet28a
Purpose: Bacterial expression of ETS gene GABPA
Depositing lab: Peter Hollenhorst. Depositing organization: Indiana University, Bloomington. Publication: Comparison of MAPK specificity across the ETS transcription factor family identifies a high-affinity ERK interaction required for ERG function in prostate cells. Selvaraj N, Kedage V, Hollenhorst PC. Cell Commun Signal. 2015 Feb 19;13:12. doi: 10.1186/s12964-015-0089-7. PubMed 25885538.
Backbone
  Vector backbone: pet28a
  Backbone manufacturer: EMD Biosciences
  Backbone size w/o insert (bp): 5369
  Vector type: Bacterial Expression
Growth in bacteria
  Bacterial resistance: Kanamycin, 50 μg/mL
  Growth temperature: 37°C
  Growth strain: DH5alpha
  Copy number: High Copy
Gene/Insert
  Gene/Insert name: GABPA (alt names: GABPa; ELG)
  Species: H. sapiens (human)
  Insert size (bp): 1365
  Entrez Gene: GABPA (a.k.a. E4TF1-60, E4TF1A, NFT2, NRF2, NRF2A, RCH04A07)
  Tag / fusion protein: 6xHis (N terminal on backbone)
  Cloning method: Restriction Enzyme; 5′ cloning site Nde1 (unknown if destroyed); 3′ cloning site Not1 (unknown if destroyed)
  Sequencing primers: 5′ T7 Fwd
Terms and licenses: Academic/Nonprofit Terms; Industry Terms: Not Available to Industry
Depositor comments: insert equivalent to CDS in NM_002040
How to cite: GABPA_pet28a was a gift from Peter Hollenhorst (Addgene plasmid # 131640 ; http://n2t.net/addgene:131640 ; RRID:Addgene_131640)
