[The description below was written by a language model from this plasmid's Addgene catalogue record and pLannotate feature annotations shown in this document.]
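Description:
GABPA_pet28a is a bacterial expression plasmid built on the pET-28a backbone and carrying the human GABPA coding sequence, which encodes the alpha subunit of GA-binding protein, an ETS-family transcription factor. The roughly 1.4 kb insert is described as equivalent to the reference mRNA coding sequence. It was cloned by restriction digestion between the NdeI and NotI sites, giving a sequenced plasmid of about 6.7 kb. The plasmid is selected with kanamycin through an aminoglycoside phosphotransferase gene. It replicates from a ColE1/pBR322-type origin that is accompanied by the rop gene and the bom region. The catalogue lists it as high copy, although rop normally moderates copy number. An f1 origin is also present, along with short tetracycline-resistance gene fragments that are pBR322 remnants with no function.

Expression is driven by a T7 promoter fused to a lac operator, followed by the T7 gene 10 ribosome binding site and ending at a T7 terminator. The plasmid's own lacI gene supplies repressor, so transcription stays off until IPTG is added in a host that provides T7 RNA polymerase. The protein is made with a backbone-encoded N-terminal 6xHis tag, which the automated annotation labels as a fragment of a composite tag. A thrombin cleavage site between the tag and GABPA allows the tag to be removed after affinity purification. A second backbone His-tag sequence lies downstream of the insert, but the record does not indicate whether it is translated, which depends on whether the insert keeps its stop codon. The construct is intended for producing recombinant GABPA in E. coli. The associated study compared MAP kinase specificity across ETS family members, which suggests the purified protein was used in biochemical assays.
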