Features (pLannotate 1.2.2; 21 found; start..end, strand, type, name):
     26..73      -  terminator     T7 terminator: transcription terminator for bacteriophage T7 RNA polymerase
     81..130     -  CDS            SET1 (fragment): solubility-enhancement tag derived from T7 phage gene 10B
    140..157     -  CDS            9xHis (fragment): 9xHis affinity tag
    176..1537    -  CDS            GABPA: GABPA_HUMAN - Also known as E4TF1A. Experimental evidence at protein level: Swiss-Prot protein existence level 1. Transcription factor capable of interacting with purine rich repeats (GA repeats). Necessary for the expression of the Adenovirus E4 gene. From Homo sapiens (Human).
   1541..1558    -  CDS            thrombin site: thrombin recognition and cleavage site
   1569..1585    -  CDS            capTEV™ (fragment): composite tag for in vivo biotinylation, TEV protease cleavage, and 6xHis tagging
   1604..1626    -  RBS            RBS: efficient ribosome binding site from bacteriophage T7 gene 10 (Olins and Rangwala, 1989)
   1641..1665    -  protein_bind   lac operator: The lac repressor binds to the lac operator to inhibit transcription in E. coli. This inhibition can be relieved by adding lactose or isopropyl-β-D-thiogalactopyranoside (IPTG). lac repressor encoded by lacI
   1666..1684    -  promoter       T7 promoter: promoter for bacteriophage T7 RNA polymerase
   1706..1985    +  CDS            TcR (fragment): tetracycline efflux protein; tet; confers resistance to tetracycline
   1993..2070    +  promoter       lacI promoter: lacI
   2071..3153    +  CDS            lacI: lac repressor; lacI; The lac repressor binds to the lac operator to inhibit transcription in E. coli. This inhibition can be relieved by adding lactose or isopropyl-β-D-thiogalactopyranoside (IPTG).
   3166..3187    +  protein_bind   CAP binding site: CAP binding activates transcription in the presence of cAMP. E. coli catabolite activator protein
   3202..3493    +  CDS            TcR (fragment): tetracycline efflux protein; tet; confers resistance to tetracycline
   3565..3945    -  CDS            YPB1_ECOLX: Protein predicted: Swiss-Prot protein existence level 4. From Escherichia coli.
   3962..4153    +  CDS            rop: Rop protein, which maintains plasmids at low copy number; rop
   4255..4394    +  misc_feature   bom: basis of mobility region from pBR322
   4580..5168    -  rep_origin     ori: high-copy-number ColE1/pMB1/pBR322/pUC origin of replication
   5290..6105    +  CDS            KanR: aminoglycoside phosphotransferase; aph(3')-Ia; confers resistance to kanamycin in bacteria or G418 (Geneticin®) in eukaryotes
   6114..6171    -  promoter       AmpR promoter (fragment): bla
   6224..6652    -  rep_origin     f1 ori (sequence partly withheld): f1 bacteriophage origin of replication; arrow indicates direction of (+) strand synthesis
>Addgene plasmid #131640 | GABPA_pet28a | addgene full sequence | sequence record 324123 | Addgene NGS Result
ATCCGGATATAGTTCCTCCTTTCAGCAAAAAACCCCTCAAGACCCGTTTAGAGGCCCCAAGGGGTTATGC
TAGTTATTGCTCAGCGGTGGCAGCAGCCAACTCAGCTTCCTTTCGGGCTTTGTTAGCAGCCGGATCTCAG
TGGTGGTGGTGGTGGTGCTCGAGTGCGGCCGCTCAATTATCCTTTTCCGTTTGCAGAGAAGCAGTAGCCA
GAGCTACTGCTGTGACTGGCTGGGCAATTCCATGGAGCTGCATCTTTGCAAGTTTCTTCTGTTCACATTC
TGTGACCAAACGGTTCAACTCCGCTGCACTGTATCCAATAAGAGTCTTCAAGTCACAGACAAACTTGTAC
ACAAATCTCTTGCCTTGAACTTTACAAATCATGTCCCCATCGTAATAATATCTTAATGCACGACTGAGTT
TCTCATAGTTCATCGTAGGCTTATTTTTACGCTGTCCCCATTTCTGTGCAACCAGTTCAGGCTGATTTAG
CTTAAATTCACCTTCATCACCAACCCAAGAAATGCAGTCTCGAGCGTCCTTATCAGTAAGAAGTTCTAGC
AAAAACTGCCATAGTTGGATTTGGCCATTGTTTCCTGTTCTGTTCCCAGGTGAGCTTCTATCTTCTCCTG
AAATCCTCGGCGCTCTTTGTACTTTGGCTGCTTTCGCACTACTATTTATAACTTTAATGGTAGTAGGTGT
AGCAGATTGCACTGATGCTGGAATAATTTGCACAGGTTGATCAATTGTAACTATTTCATTCATCTGTTGT
TCTTGACTTGCCAATACATATTTTCGGAGAAGTTCCAGATGACTCCAGAGAATTTCTCCCCGAGGAACCC
GCTGAAAAAAATCTTCTTGGTTGAGACTACATAATTCTCTCCCCGAAATGTTGAGTGTGGTGAGGTCTAT
ATCGGTCATGCTGAATTCCTTCATTACCCAAACCACCCAATGCAGGACTTGGTCTGTGGACCACTGTATG
GGATCATAGGGTATCCCAAGGCGTTCTTGTTCTTTCCTATAGCCTTCCAGTGCAGCAGCCCATCTTGTCA
CTTGTTCTGAAGTTTCATCTGAAATGGTTGTGATGTGTTTTGTGCCATCAAGAGTTATCACTTGAGCTTC
TTCAACAAGATGTGCTTCTGATTCAGCATGGTGGGCATCTGGATCAATAACAACCTCAACAGTGTCCGCA
GGTTTAACAATTTCAAGGATGTTTAACTTTGGTTCAATTCCTTGGTAAGAAATTACCTGTACACTAAGCT
GTACAGTTCCATCTGTTTTTACTCCTTGGTCAAATAAACTTCGTTCTGGATCCAGCTGGATATCTTGCAG
ACAAATTTCATGAGCATCCAAAGAACACTGTAGTCTTGGTTCTAGCAGTTTCTTTAAATTGCCTATTGGT
TCATTGATGTCTATGGCCTGGCTTACACATTCAGCTGGCGCGTAGGTTTGTTCTACAATGCTTTCTTCTG
TGCACTCTGCTTTCTCTGTTCCATCAATCTCAATTTCTATCAGCTCCTCTGCTTCTCTTTTAGTCATATG
GCTGCCGCGCGGCACCAGGCCGCTGCTGTGATGATGATGATGATGGCTGCTGCCCATGGTATATCTCCTT
CTTAAAGTTAAACAAAATTATTTCTAGAGGGGAATTGTTATCCGCTCACAATTCCCCTATAGTGAGTCGT
ATTAATTTCGCGGGATCGAGATCTCGATCCTCTACGCCGGACGCATCGTGGCCGGCATCACCGGCGCCAC
AGGTGCGGTTGCTGGCGCCTATATCGCCGACATCACCGATGGGGAAGATCGGGCTCGCCACTTCGGGCTC
ATGAGCGCTTGTTTCGGCGTGGGTATGGTGGCAGGCCCCGTGGCCGGGGGACTGTTGGGCGCCATCTCCT
TGCATGCACCATTCCTTGCGGCGGCGGTGCTCAACGGCCTCAACCTACTACTGGGCTGCTTCCTAATGCA
GGAGTCGCATAAGGGAGAGCGTCGAGATCCCGGACACCATCGAATGGCGCAAAACCTTTCGCGGTATGGC
ATGATAGCGCCCGGAAGAGAGTCAATTCAGGGTGGTGAATGTGAAACCAGTAACGTTATACGATGTCGCA
GAGTATGCCGGTGTCTCTTATCAGACCGTTTCCCGCGTGGTGAACCAGGCCAGCCACGTTTCTGCGAAAA
CGCGGGAAAAAGTGGAAGCGGCGATGGCGGAGCTGAATTACATTCCCAACCGCGTGGCACAACAACTGGC
GGGCAAACAGTCGTTGCTGATTGGCGTTGCCACCTCCAGTCTGGCCCTGCACGCGCCGTCGCAAATTGTC
GCGGCGATTAAATCTCGCGCCGATCAACTGGGTGCCAGCGTGGTGGTGTCGATGGTAGAACGAAGCGGCG
TCGAAGCCTGTAAAGCGGCGGTGCACAATCTTCTCGCGCAACGCGTCAGTGGGCTGATCATTAACTATCC
GCTGGATGACCAGGATGCCATTGCTGTGGAAGCTGCCTGCACTAATGTTCCGGCGTTATTTCTTGATGTC
TCTGACCAGACACCCATCAACAGTATTATTTTCTCCCATGAAGACGGTACGCGACTGGGCGTGGAGCATC
TGGTCGCATTGGGTCACCAGCAAATCGCGCTGTTAGCGGGCCCATTAAGTTCTGTCTCGGCGCGTCTGCG
TCTGGCTGGCTGGCATAAATATCTCACTCGCAATCAAATTCAGCCGATAGCGGAACGGGAAGGCGACTGG
AGTGCCATGTCCGGTTTTCAACAAACCATGCAAATGCTGAATGAGGGCATCGTTCCCACTGCGATGCTGG
TTGCCAACGATCAGATGGCGCTGGGCGCAATGCGCGCCATTACCGAGTCCGGGCTGCGCGTTGGTGCGGA
TATCTCGGTAGTGGGATACGACGATACCGAAGACAGCTCATGTTATATCCCGCCGTTAACCACCATCAAA
CAGGATTTTCGCCTGCTGGGGCAAACCAGCGTGGACCGCTTGCTGCAACTCTCTCAGGGCCAGGCGGTGA
AGGGCAATCAGCTGTTGCCCGTCTCACTGGTGAAAAGAAAAACCACCCTGGCGCCCAATACGCAAACCGC
CTCTCCCCGCGCGTTGGCCGATTCATTAATGCAGCTGGCACGACAGGTTTCCCGACTGGAAAGCGGGCAG
TGAGCGCAACGCAATTAATGTAAGTTAGCTCACTCATTAGGCACCGGGATCTCGACCGATGCCCTTGAGA
GCCTTCAACCCAGTCAGCTCCTTCCGGTGGGCGCGGGGCATGACTATCGTCGCCGCACTTATGACTGTCT
TCTTTATCATGCAACTCGTAGGACAGGTGCCGGCAGCGCTCTGGGTCATTTTCGGCGAGGACCGCTTTCG
CTGGAGCGCGACGATGATCGGCCTGTCGCTTGCGGTATTCGGAATCTTGCACGCCCTCGCTCAAGCCTTC
GTCACTGGTCCCGCCACCAAACGTTTCGGCGAGAAGCAGGCCATTATCGCCGGCATGGCGGCCCCACGGG
TGCGCATGATCGTGCTCCTGTCGTTGAGGACCCGGCTAGGCTGGCGGGGTTGCCTTACTGGTTAGCAGAA
TGAATCACCGATACGCGAGCGAACGTGAAGCGACTGCTGCTGCAAAACGTCTGCGACCTGAGCAACAACA
TGAATGGTCTTCGGTTTCCGTGTTTCGTAAAGTCTGGAAACGCGGAAGTCAGCGCCCTGCACCATTATGT
TCCGGATCTGCATCGCAGGATGCTGCTGGCTACCCTGTGGAACACCTACATCTGTATTAACGAAGCGCTG
GCATTGACCCTGAGTGATTTTTCTCTGGTCCCGCCGCATCCATACCGCCAGTTGTTTACCCTCACAACGT
TCCAGTAACCGGGCATGTTCATCATCAGTAACCCGTATCGTGAGCATCCTCTCTCGTTTCATCGGTATCA
TTACCCCCATGAACAGAAATCCCCCTTACACGGAGGCATCAGTGACCAAACAGGAAAAAACCGCCCTTAA
CATGGCCCGCTTTATCAGAAGCCAGACATTAACGCTTCTGGAGAAACTCAACGAGCTGGACGCGGATGAA
CAGGCAGACATCTGTGAATCGCTTCACGACCACGCTGATGAGCTTTACCGCAGCTGCCTCGCGCGTTTCG
GTGATGACGGTGAAAACCTCTGACACATGCAGCTCCCGGAGACGGTCACAGCTTGTCTGTAAGCGGATGC
CGGGAGCAGACAAGCCCGTCAGGGCGCGTCAGCGGGTGTTGGCGGGTGTCGGGGCGCAGCCATGACCCAG
TCACGTAGCGATAGCGGAGTGTATACTGGCTTAACTATGCGGCATCAGAGCAGATTGTACTGAGAGTGCA
CCATTGCGGTGTGAAATACCGCACAGATGCGTAAGGAGAAAATACCGCATCAGGCGCTCTTCCGCTTCCT
CGCTCACTGACTCGCTGCGCTCGGTCGTTCGGCTGCGGCGAGCGGTATCAGCTCACTCAAAGGCGGTAAT
ACGGTTATCCACAGAATCAGGGGATAACGCAGGAAAGAACATGTGAGCAAAAGGCCAGCAAAAGGCCAGG
AACCGTAAAAAGGCCGCGTTGCTGGCGTTTTTCCATAGGCTCCGCCCCCCTGACGAGCATCACAAAAATC
GACGCTCAAGTCAGAGGTGGCGAAACCCGACAGGACTATAAAGATACCAGGCGTTTCCCCCTGGAAGCTC
CCTCGTGCGCTCTCCTGTTCCGACCCTGCCGCTTACCGGATACCTGTCCGCCTTTCTCCCTTCGGGAAGC
GTGGCGCTTTCTCATAGCTCACGCTGTAGGTATCTCAGTTCGGTGTAGGTCGTTCGCTCCAAGCTGGGCT
GTGTGCACGAACCCCCCGTTCAGCCCGACCGCTGCGCCTTATCCGGTAACTATCGTCTTGAGTCCAACCC
GGTAAGACACGACTTATCGCCACTGGCAGCAGCCACTGGTAACAGGATTAGCAGAGCGAGGTATGTAGGC
GGTGCTACAGAGTTCTTGAAGTGGTGGCCTAACTACGGCTACACTAGAAGGACAGTATTTGGTATCTGCG
CTCTGCTGAAGCCAGTTACCTTCGGAAAAAGAGTTGGTAGCTCTTGATCCGGCAAACAAACCACCGCTGG
TAGCGGTGGTTTTTTTGTTTGCAAGCAGCAGATTACGCGCAGAAAAAAAGGATCTCAAGAAGATCCTTTG
ATCTTTTCTACGGGGTCTGACGCTCAGTGGAACGAAAACTCACGTTAAGGGATTTTGGTCATGAACAATA
AAACTGTCTGCTTACATAAACAGTAATACAAGGGGTGTTATGAGCCATATTCAACGGGAAACGTCTTGCT
CTAGGCCGCGATTAAATTCCAACATGGATGCTGATTTATATGGGTATAAATGGGCTCGCGATAATGTCGG
GCAATCAGGTGCGACAATCTATCGATTGTATGGGAAGCCCGATGCGCCAGAGTTGTTTCTGAAACATGGC
AAAGGTAGCGTTGCCAATGATGTTACAGATGAGATGGTCAGACTAAACTGGCTGACGGAATTTATGCCTC
TTCCGACCATCAAGCATTTTATCCGTACTCCTGATGATGCATGGTTACTCACCACTGCGATCCCCGGGAA
AACAGCATTCCAGGTATTAGAAGAATATCCTGATTCAGGTGAAAATATTGTTGATGCGCTGGCAGTGTTC
CTGCGCCGGTTGCATTCGATTCCTGTTTGTAATTGTCCTTTTAACAGCGATCGCGTATTTCGTCTCGCTC
AGGCGCAATCACGAATGAATAACGGTTTGGTTGATGCGAGTGATTTTGATGACGAGCGTAATGGCTGGCC
TGTTGAACAAGTCTGGAAAGAAATGCATAAACTTTTGCCATTCTCACCGGATTCAGTCGTCACTCATGGT
GATTTCTCACTTGATAACCTTATTTTTGACGAGGGGAAATTAATAGGTTGTATTGATGTTGGACGAGTCG
GAATCGCAGACCGATACCAGGATCTTGCCATCCTATGGAACTGCCTCGGTGAGTTTTCTCCTTCATTACA
GAAACGGCTTTTTCAAAAATATGGTATTGATAATCCTGATATGAATAAATTGCAGTTTCATTTGATGCTC
GATGAGTTTTTCTAAGAATTAATTCATGAGCGGATACATATTTGAATGTATTTAGAAAAATAAACAAATA
GGGGTTCCGCGCACATTTCCCCGAAAAGTGCCACCTAAATTGTAAGCGTTAATATTTTGTTAAAATTCGC
GTTAAATTTTTGTTAAATCAGCTCATTTTTTAACCAATAGGCCGAAATCGGCAAAATCCCTTATAAATCA
AAAGAATAGACCGAGATAGGGT
[37 nt withheld, positions 6323-6359]
AAAGAACGTGGACTCCAACGTCAAAGG
[49 nt withheld, positions 6387-6435]
T
[91 nt withheld, positions 6437-6527]
G
[124 nt withheld, positions 6529-6652]
CCCATTCGCCA
